>Addgene plasmid #203486 | pDEST17-HO1(51-231) | addgene full sequence | sequence record 404766 | Addgene NGS Result
AGATCTCGATCCCGCGAAATTAATACGACTCACTATAGGGAGACCACAACGGTTTCCCTCTAGAAATAAT
TTTGTTTAACTTTAAGAAGGAGATATACATATGTCGTACTACCATCACCATCACCATCACCTCGAATCAA
CAAGTTTGTACAAAAAAGCAGGCTTTAAAGGAACCAATTCAGTCGACTTAGTGGTGGTTGCGGCTACTAC
TGCGGCAGAGAAGCAGAAGAAGAGGTATCCTGGAGAATCAAAGGGTTTTGTGGAGGAGATGAGGTTTGTG
GCTATGAGACTTCATACTAAAGATCAAGCTAAGGAAGGTGAGAAAGAGACTAAATCTATTGAGGAACGTC
CTGTTGCTAAATGGGAACCTACTGTTGAAGGTTACTTGAGGTTTCTTGTGGATAGTAAATTGGTTTATGA
TACTCTTGAACTGATTATTCAAGACTCCAATTTCCCAACTTATGCCGAGTTCAAGAACACGGGGCTGGAA
AGAGCGGAGAAATTATCCACGGATTTGGAGTGGTTCAAGGAACAAGGTTACGAGATTCCAGAACCAACAG
CTCCTGGTAAAACATATTCTCAATATTTAAAGGAATTAGCAGAGAAGGATCCTCAAGCATTCATTTGTCA
CTTCTACAACATCTACTTTGCTCATAGTGCTGGTGGACGAATGATTGGCAGAAAGGTGGCAGAGCGGATA
CTCGATAATAAAGAACTCGAGTTCTACAAATGGGACGGCGAACTTTCTCAATTGTTGCAGAACGTTAGGG
AGAAACTGAACAAGGTTGCAGAGGAGTGGACTAGAGAAGAAAAGAATCATTGTTTGGAAGAGACTGAGAA
ATCGTTCAAGTATTCTGGTGAGATACTTCGTCTCATATTGTCCTGAGGATATCTAGACCCAGCTTTCTTG
TACAAAGTGGTTGATTCGAGGCTGCTAACAAAGCCCGAAAGGAAGCTGAGTTGGCTGCTGCCACCGCTGA
GCAATAACTAGCATAACCCCTTGGGGCCTCTAAACGGGTCTTGAGGGGTTTTTTGCTGAAAGGAGGAACT
ATATCCGGATATCCACAGGACGGGTGTGGTCGCCATGATCGCGTAGTCGATAGTGGCTCCAAGTAGCGAA
GCGAGCAGGACTGGGCGGCGGCCAAAGCGGTCGGACAGTGCTCCGAGAACGGGTGCGCATAGAAATTGCA
TCAACGCATATAGCGCTAGCAGCACGCCATAGTGACTGGCGATGCTGTCGGAATGGACGATATCCCGCAA
GAGGCCCGGCAGTACCGGCATAACCAAGCCTATGCCTACAGCATCCAGGGTGACGGTGCCGAGGATGACG
ATGAGCGCATTGTTAGATTTCATACACGGTGCCTGACTGCGTTAGCAATTTAACTGTGATAAACTACCGC
ATTAAAGCTTATCGATGATAAGCTGTCAAACATGAGAATTCTTGAAGACGAAAGGGCCTCGTGATACGCC
TATTTTTATAGGTTAATGTCATGATAATAATGGTTTCTTAGACGTCAGGTGGCACTTTTCGGGGAAATGT
GCGCGGAACCCCTATTTGTTTATTTTTCTAAATACATTCAAATATGTATCCGCTCATGAGACAATAACCC
TGATAAATGCTTCAATAATATTGAAAAAGGAAGAGTATGAGTATTCAACATTTCCGTGTCGCCCTTATTC
CCTTTTTTGCGGCATTTTGCCTTCCTGTTTTTGCTCACCCAGAAACGCTGGTGAAAGTAAAAGATGCTGA
AGATCAGTTGGGTGCACGAGTGGGTTACATCGAACTGGATCTCAACAGCGGTAAGATCCTTGAGAGTTTT
CGCCCCGAAGAACGTTTTCCAATGATGAGCACTTTTAAAGTTCTGCTATGTGGCGCGGTATTATCCCGTG
TTGACGCCGGGCAAGAGCAACTCGGTCGCCGCATACACTATTCTCAGAATGACTTGGTTGAGTACTCACC
AGTCACAGAAAAGCATCTTACGGATGGCATGACAGTAAGAGAATTATGCAGTGCTGCCATAACCATGAGT
GATAACACTGCGGCCAACTTACTTCTGACAACGATCGGAGGACCGAAGGAGCTAACCGCTTTTTTGCACA
ACATGGGGGATCATGTAACTCGCCTTGATCGTTGGGAACCGGAGCTGAATGAAGCCATACCAAACGACGA
GCGTGACACCACGATGCCTGCAGCAATGGCAACAACGTTGCGCAAACTATTAACTGGCGAACTACTTACT
CTAGCTTCCCGGCAACAATTAATAGACTGGATGGAGGCGGATAAAGTTGCAGGACCACTTCTGCGCTCGG
CCCTTCCGGCTGGCTGGTTTATTGCTGATAAATCTGGAGCCGGTGAGCGTGGGTCTCGCGGTATCATTGC
AGCACTGGGGCCAGATGGTAAGCCCTCCCGTATCGTAGTTATCTACACGACGGGGAGTCAGGCAACTATG
GATGAACGAAATAGACAGATCGCTGAGATAGGTGCCTCACTGATTAAGCATTGGTAACTGTCAGACCAAG
TTTACTCATATATACTTTAGATTGATTTAAAACTTCATTTTTAATTTAAAAGGATCTAGGTGAAGATCCT
TTTTGATAATCTCATGACCAAAATCCCTTAACGTGAGTTTTCGTTCCACTGAGCGTCAGACCCCGTAGAA
AAGATCAAAGGATCTTCTTGAGATCCTTTTTTTCTGCGCGTAATCTGCTGCTTGCAAACAAAAAAACCAC
CGCTACCAGCGGTGGTTTGTTTGCCGGATCAAGAGCTACCAACTCTTTTTCCGAAGGTAACTGGCTTCAG
CAGAGCGCAGATACCAAATACTGTCCTTCTAGTGTAGCCGTAGTTAGGCCACCACTTCAAGAACTCTGTA
GCACCGCCTACATACCTCGCTCTGCTAATCCTGTTACCAGTGGCTGCTGCCAGTGGCGATAAGTCGTGTC
TTACCGGGTTGGACTCAAGACGATAGTTACCGGATAAGGCGCAGCGGTCGGGCTGAACGGGGGGTTCGTG
CACACAGCCCAGCTTGGAGCGAACGACCTACACCGAACTGAGATACCTACAGCGTGAGCTATGAGAAAGC
GCCACGCTTCCCGAAGGGAGAAAGGCGGACAGGTATCCGGTAAGCGGCAGGGTCGGAACAGGAGAGCGCA
CGAGGGAGCTTCCAGGGGGAAACGCCTGGTATCTTTATAGTCCTGTCGGGTTTCGCCACCTCTGACTTGA
GCGTCGATTTTTGTGATGCTCGTCAGGGGGGCGGAGCCTATGGAAAAACGCCAGCAACGCGGCCTTTTTA
CGGTTCCTGGCCTTTTGCTGGCCTTTTGCTCACATGTTCTTTCCTGCGTTATCCCCTGATTCTGTGGATA
ACCGTATTACCGCCTTTGAGTGAGCTGATACCGCTCGCCGCAGCCGAACGACCGAGCGCAGCGAGTCAGT
GAGCGAGGAAGCGGAAGAGCGCCTGATGCGGTATTTTCTCCTTACGCATCTGTGCGGTATTTCACACCGC
AATGGTGCACTCTCAGTACAATCTGCTCTGATGCCGCATAGTTAAGCCAGTATACACTCCGCTATCGCTA
CGTGACTGGGTCATGGCTGCGCCCCGACACCCGCCAACACCCGCTGACGCGCCCTGACGGGCTTGTCTGC
TCCCGGCATCCGCTTACAGACAAGCTGTGACCGTCTCCGGGAGCTGCATGTGTCAGAGGTTTTCACCGTC
ATCACCGAAACGCGCGAGGCAGCTGCGGTAAAGCTCATCAGCGTGGTCGTGAAGCGATTCACAGATGTCT
GCCTGTTCATCCGCGTCCAGCTCGTTGAGTTTCTCCAGAAGCGTTAATGTCTGGCTTCTGATAAAGCGGG
CCATGTTAAGGGCGGTTTTTTCCTGTTTGGTCACTGATGCCTCCGTGTAAGGGGGATTTCTGTTCATGGG
GGTAATGATACCGATGAAACGAGAGAGGATGCTCACGATACGGGTTACTGATGATGAACATGCCCGGTTA
CTGGAACGTTGTGAGGGTAAACAACTGGCGGTATGGATGCGGCGGGACCAGAGAAAAATCACTCAGGGTC
AATGCCAGCGCTTCGTTAATACAGATGTAGGTGTTCCACAGGGTAGCCAGCAGCATCCTGCGATGCAGAT
CCGGAACATAATGGTGCAGGGCGCTGACTTCCGCGTTTCCAGACTTTACGAAACACGGAAACCGAAGACC
ATTCATGTTGTTGCTCAGGTCGCAGACGTTTTGCAGCAGCAGTCGCTTCACGTTCGCTCGCGTATCGGTG
ATTCATTCTGCTAACCAGTAAGGCAACCCCGCCAGCCTAGCCGGGTCCTCAACGACAGGAGCACGATCAT
GCGCACCCGTGGCCAGGACCCAACGCTGCCCGAGATGCGCCGCGTGCGGCTGCTGGAGATGGCGGACGCG
ATGGATATGTTCTGCCAAGGGTTGGTTTGCGCATTCACAGTTCTCCGCAAGAATTGATTGGCTCCAATTC
TTGGAGTGGTGAATCCGTTAGCGAGGTGCCGCCGGCTTCCATTCAGGTCGAGGTGGCCCGGCTCCATGCA
CCGCGACGCAACGCGGGGAGGCAGACAAGGTATAGGGCGGCGCCTACAATCCATGCCAACCCGTTCCATG
TGCTCGCCGAGGCGGCATAAATCGCCGTGACGATCAGCGGTCCAATGATCGAAGTTAGGCTGGTAAGAGC
CGCGAGCGATCCTTGAAGCTGTCCCTGATGGTCGTCATCTACCTGCCTGGACAGCATGGCCTGCAACGCG
GGCATCCCGATGCCGCCGGAAGCGAGAAGAATCATAATGGGGAAGGCCATCCAGCCTCGCGTCGCGAACG
CCAGCAAGACGTAGCCCAGCGCGTCGGCCGCCATGCCGGCGATAATGGCCTGCTTCTCGCCGAAACGTTT
GGTGGCGGGACCAGTGACGAAGGCTTGAGCGAGGGCGTGCAAGATTCCGAATACCGCAAGCGACAGGCCG
ATCATCGTCGCGCTCCAGCGAAAGCGGTCCTCGCCGAAAATGACCCAGAGCGCTGCCGGCACCTGTCCTA
CGAGTTGCATGATAAAGAAGACAGTCATAAGTGCGGCGACGATAGTCATGCCCCGCGCCCACCGGAAGGA
GCTGACTGGGTTGAAGGCTCTCAAGGGCATCGGTCGATCGACGCTCTCCCTTATGCGACTCCTGCATTAG
GAAGCAGCCCAGTAGTAGGTTGAGGCCGTTGAGCACCGCCGCCGCAAGGAATGGTGCATGCAAGGAGATG
GCGCCCAACAGTCCCCCGGCCACGGGGCCTGCCACCATACCCACGCCGAAACAAGCGCTCATGAGCCCGA
AGTGGCGAGCCCGATCTTCCCCATCGGTGATGTCGGCGATATAGGCGCCAGCAACCGCACCTGTGGCGCC
GGTGATGCCGGCCACGATGCGTCCGGCGTAGAGGATCG
Features (pLannotate 1.2.2; 17 found; start..end, strand, type, name):
     21..39      +  promoter       T7 promoter: promoter for bacteriophage T7 RNA polymerase
     71..93      +  RBS            RBS: efficient ribosome binding site from bacteriophage T7 gene 10 (Olins and Rangwala, 1989)
    111..131     +  CDS            8xHis (fragment): 8xHis affinity tag
    140..164     +  protein_bind   attB1: mutant version of attB; recombination site for the Gateway® BP reaction BP Clonase™
    179..883     +  CDS            HO1 (fragment): HMOX1_ARATH - Also known as GUN2, HY1, HY6, TED4. Experimental evidence at protein level: Swiss-Prot protein existence level 1. Key enzyme in the synthesis of the chromophore of the phytochrome family of plant photoreceptors. Catalyzes the opening of the heme ring to form the open-chain tetrapyrrole biliverdin IX with the release of iron and carbon monoxide (CO). Produces specifically the biliverdin IX-alpha isomer. Can form complex with heme, is ferredoxin- dependent and its activity is increased in the presence of ascorbate. Plays a role in salt acclimation signaling. May affect the plastid-
    897..921     -  protein_bind   attB2: mutant version of attB; recombination site for the Gateway® BP reaction BP Clonase™
    931..980     +  CDS            SET1 (fragment): solubility-enhancement tag derived from T7 phage gene 10B
    988..1035    +  terminator     T7 terminator: transcription terminator for bacteriophage T7 RNA polymerase
   1061..1353    -  CDS            TcR (fragment): tetracycline efflux protein; tet; confers resistance to tetracycline
   1401..1429    -  promoter       tet promoter: E. coli promoter for tetracycline efflux protein gene
   1542..1646    +  promoter       AmpR promoter: bla
   1647..2507    +  CDS            AmpR: β-lactamase; bla; confers resistance to ampicillin, carbenicillin, and related antibiotics
   2678..3266    +  rep_origin     ori: high-copy-number ColE1/pMB1/pBR322/pUC origin of replication
   3452..3591    -  misc_feature   bom: basis of mobility region from pBR322
   3693..3884    -  CDS            rop: Rop protein, which maintains plasmids at low copy number; rop
   3901..4281    +  CDS            YPB1_ECOLX: Protein predicted: Swiss-Prot protein existence level 4. From Escherichia coli.
   4523..5427    -  CDS            TcR (fragment): tetracycline efflux protein; tet; confers resistance to tetracycline
