[The description below was written by a language model from this plasmid's Addgene catalogue record and pLannotate feature annotations shown in this document.]
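Description:
pDEST17-HO1(51-231) is a bacterial expression plasmid for producing recombinant Arabidopsis thaliana HEME OXYGENASE 1 in Escherichia coli. It is built on the Gateway destination vector pDEST17, a pBR322-type backbone of about 5.4 kb. The backbone carries a ColE1/pMB1-family origin together with the bom mobility region and the rop gene, which restrains copy number; the catalogue lists copy number as unknown. Selection is by ampicillin through the β-lactamase gene and its own promoter. The tet promoter and tetracycline efflux gene fragments detected in the sequence are backbone remnants, and tetracycline resistance is not recorded. Although the catalogue also lists "Plant Expression" as a vector type, the feature table shows no plant promoter, terminator or selectable marker.

The expression cassette runs from a T7 promoter and the phage T7 gene 10 ribosome binding site into an N-terminal polyhistidine tag, followed by an attB1 site, the HO1 coding fragment, attB2 and the T7 terminator. The attB sites show that the insert was introduced by Gateway recombination. A short match to a T7 gene 10B-derived solubility tag lies downstream of attB2, and nothing in the record suggests it is part of the product. The insert is described as residues 51–231, lacking the plastid transit peptide, so the mature enzyme should be produced. The recorded insert size of 699 bp and the roughly 705 bp annotated HO1 match are longer than that residue range would imply, a discrepancy the record does not explain. HO1 opens the heme ring to give biliverdin IX-alpha, a step in phytochrome chromophore synthesis. Transcription requires a host supplying T7 RNA polymerase, and the His tag allows affinity purification of the protein for biochemical work.
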