Addgene plasmid #203486: pDEST17-HO1(51-231)
Purpose: For recombinant protein production in Escherichia coli. His-tagged Arabidopsis thaliana HEME OXYGENASE 1 (HO1) without the plastid transit peptide under the control of the T7 promoter.
Depositing lab: Yutaka Kodama. Depositing organization: Utsunomiya University. Publication: Bilirubin is produced nonenzymatically in plants to maintain chloroplast redox status. Ishikawa K, Xie X, Osaki Y, Miyawaki A, Numata K, Kodama Y. Sci Adv. 2023 Jun 9;9(23):eadh4787. doi: 10.1126/sciadv.adh4787. Epub 2023 Jun 7. PubMed 37285441.
Backbone
  Vector backbone: pDEST17
  Total vector size (bp): 5432
  Vector type: Bacterial Expression, Plant Expression
  Selectable markers: no maker
Growth in bacteria
  Bacterial resistance: Ampicillin, 100 μg/mL
  Growth temperature: 37°C
  Growth strain: DH5alpha
  Copy number: Unknown
Gene/Insert
  Gene/Insert name: Arabidopsis thaliana HEME OXYGENASE1 (51 aa – 231 aa)
  Species: A. thaliana (mustard weed)
  Insert size (bp): 699
Terms and licenses: Academic/Nonprofit Terms; Industry Terms: Not Available to Industry
How to cite: pDEST17-HO1(51-231) was a gift from Yutaka Kodama (Addgene plasmid # 203486 ; http://n2t.net/addgene:203486 ; RRID:Addgene_203486)
